>Addgene plasmid #244326 | pAAVLINK-EF1alpha-HA-5'-CLASP1 | addgene full sequence | sequence record 489081 | Addgene NGS Result
GCGCCTTGAACCGATCCTGCAGCCGGGTCACCAGGGCGGACAGGATGTCCATGCCCAGCAGAACCACCTT
GTAATTGCTAGAGTTCACCCAAGAGGTAGCAAGTCCATCCACAAGTTTATCTAACATGGTCTGGTCATGC
TCAAGGTCAGCAGACTTCTGTTTGTCTGAGAAATAGTCTATCAGTTCTTGGCCAACCTGCAATCGTTTCC
CCACATCCTTCTGCAACACCTGCGCCAGGCAGGACTCCATGCGAGGCTCCATAGATCCAGCATAGTCAGG
TACGTCATAAGGGTACATGGTGGCCGTACGGTAGGCGCCGGTCACAGCTTGGATCTGTAACGGCGCAGAA
CAGAAAACGAAACAAAGACGTAGAGTTGAGCAAGCAGGGTCAGGCAAAGCGTGGAGAGCCGGCTGAGTCT
AGGTAGGCTCCAAGGGAGCGCCGGACAAAGGCCCGGTCTCGACCTGAGCTTTAAACTTACCTAGACGGCG
GACGCAGTTCAGGAGGCACCACAGGCGGGAGGCGGCAGAACGCGACTCAACCGGCGTGGATGGCGGCCTC
AGGTAGGGCGGCGGGCGCGTGAAGGAGAGATGCGAGCCCCTCGAAGCTTCAGCTGTGTTCTGGCGGCAAA
CCCGTTGCGAAAAAGAACGTTCACGGCGACTACTGCACTTATATACGGTTCTCCCCCACCCTCGGGAAAA
AGGCGGAGCCAGTACACGACATCACTTTCCCAGTTTACCCCGCGCCACCTTCTCTAGGCACCCGTTCAAT
TGCCGACCCCTCCCCCCAACTTCTCGGGGACTGTGGGCGATGTGCGCTCTGCCCACTGACGGGCACCGGA
GCGATCGCAGATCCTCTAGAGTCGACACGCGTGCGGCCGCAGGAACCCCTAGTGATGGAGTTGGCCACTC
CCTCTCTGCGCGCTCGCTCGCTCACTGAGGCCGGGCGACCAAAGGTCGCCCGACGCCCGGGCGGCCTCAG
TGAGCGAGCGAGCGCGCAGCTGCCTGCAGGACATGTGAGCAAAAGGCCAGCAAAAGGCCAGGAACCGTAA
AAAGGCCGCGTTGCTGGCGTTTTTCCATAGGCTCCGCCCCCCTGACGAGCATCACAAAAATCGACGCTCA
AGTCAGAGGTGGCGAAACCCGACAGGACTATAAAGATACCAGGCGTTTCCCCCTGGAAGCTCCCTCGTGC
GCTCTCCTGTTCCGACCCTGCCGCTTACCGGATACCTGTCCGCCTTTCTCCCTTCGGGAAGCGTGGCGCT
TTCTCATAGCTCACGCTGTAGGTATCTCAGTTCGGTGTAGGTCGTTCGCTCCAAGCTGGGCTGTGTGCAC
GAACCCCCCGTTCAGCCCGACCGCTGCGCCTTATCCGGTAACTATCGTCTTGAGTCCAACCCGGTAAGAC
ACGACTTATCGCCACTGGCAGCAGCCACTGGTAACAGGATTAGCAGAGCGAGGTATGTAGGCGGTGCTAC
AGAGTTCTTGAAGTGGTGGCCTAACTACGGCTACACTAGAAGAACAGTATTTGGTATCTGCGCTCTGCTG
AAGCCAGTTACCTTCGGAAAAAGAGTTGGTAGCTCTTGATCCGGCAAACAAACCACCGCTGGTAGCGGTG
GTTTTTTTGTTTGCAAGCAGCAGATTACGCGCAGAAAAAAAGGATCTCAAGAAGATCCTTTGATCTTTTC
TACGGGGTCTGACGCTCAGTGGAACGAAAACTCACGTTAAGGGATTTTGGTCATGAGATTATCAAAAAGG
ATCTTCACCTAGATCCTTTTAAATTAAAAATGAAGTTTTAAATCAATCTAAAGTATATATGAGTAAACTT
GGTCTGACAGTTACCAATGCTTAATCAGTGAGGCACCTATCTCAGCGATCTGTCTATTTCGTTCATCCAT
AGTTGCCTGACTCCCCGTCGTGTAGATAACTACGATACGGGAGGGCTTACCATCTGGCCCCAGTGCTGCA
ATGATACCGCGAGACCCACGCTCACCGGCTCCAGATTTATCAGCAATAAACCAGCCAGCCGGAAGGGCCG
AGCGCAGAAGTGGTCCTGCAACTTTATCCGCCTCCATCCAGTCTATTAATTGTTGCCGGGAAGCTAGAGT
AAGTAGTTCGCCAGTTAATAGTTTGCGCAACGTTGTTGCCATTGCTACAGGCATCGTGGTGTCACGCTCG
TCGTTTGGTATGGCTTCATTCAGCTCCGGTTCCCAACGATCAAGGCGAGTTACATGATCCCCCATGTTGT
GCAAAAAAGCGGTTAGCTCCTTCGGTCCTCCGATCGTTGTCAGAAGTAAGTTGGCCGCAGTGTTATCACT
CATGGTTATGGCAGCACTGCATAATTCTCTTACTGTCATGCCATCCGTAAGATGCTTTTCTGTGACTGGT
GAGTACTCAACCAAGTCATTCTGAGAATAGTGTATGCGGCGACCGAGTTGCTCTTGCCCGGCGTCAATAC
GGGATAATACCGCGCCACATAGCAGAACTTTAAAAGTGCTCATCATTGGAAAACGTTCTTCGGGGCGAAA
ACTCTCAAGGATCTTACCGCTGTTGAGATCCAGTTCGATGTAACCCACTCGTGCACCCAACTGATCTTCA
GCATCTTTTACTTTCACCAGCGTTTCTGGGTGAGCAAAAACAGGAAGGCAAAATGCCGCAAAAAAGGGAA
TAAGGGCGACACGGAAATGTTGAATACTCATACTCTTCCTTTTTCAATATTATTGAAGCATTTATCAGGG
TTATTGTCTCATGAGCGGATACATATTTGAATGTATTTAGAAAAATAAACAAATAGGGGTTCCGCGCACA
TTTCCCCGAAAAGTGCCACCTGACGTCTAAGAAACCATTATTATCATGACATTAACCTATAAAAATAGGC
GTATCACGAGGCCCTTTCGTCTCGCGCGTTTCGGTGATGACGGTGAAAACCTCTGACACATGCAGCTCCC
GGAGACGGTCACAGCTTGTCTGTAAGCGGATGCCGGGAGCAGACAAGCCCGTCAGGGCGCGTCAGCGGGT
GTTGGCGGGTGTCGGGGCTGGCTTAACTATGCGGCATCAGAGCAGATTGTACTGAGAGTGCACCATAAAA
TTGTAAACGTTAATATTTTGTTAAAATTCGCGTTAAATTTTTGTTAAATCAGCTCATTTTTTAACCAATA
GACCGAAATCGGCAAAATCCCTTATAAATCAAAAGAATAGCCCGAGATAGAGT
[37 nt withheld, positions 3204-3240]
AAAGAACGTGGACTCCAACGTCAAAGG
[141 nt withheld, positions 3268-3408]
G
[46 nt withheld, positions 3410-3455]
A
[95 nt withheld, positions 3457-3551]
TATGCGGTGTGAAATACCGCACAGATGCGTAAGGAGAAAATACCGCATCAGGCGCCCCTGCAGGCAGCTG
CGCGCTCGCTCGCTCACTGAGGCCGCCCGGGCAAAGCCCGGGCGTCGGGCGACCTTTGGTCGCCCGGCCT
CAGTGAGCGAGCGAGCGCGCAGAGAGGGAGTGGCCAACTCCATCACTAGGGGTTCCTGCGGCCGCTCGGT
CCGCACGTGCCACACCGGTCTCCATAACTTAATAACTTCGTATAAAGTATCCTATACGAATAATAGCTTA
TTGGTCTCCTTAAACCTGTCTTGTAACCTTGATACTTACCTTCTTTCCTTTCTGACCAGTTTGAACTAGC
ACAGTGGTTGAGAACTTCTGCTACATCCTCAGTCTGCCGCAGATAATGGGGAATGCCACCATTCCTGGAG
CCATATGAGCGCTCAGAGCAAACACTTGAGGCATCACTGTTGGCATCATCGTCAGAATACATCCCATACG
GCTCATATCTCCTCCTCACAGGCTTCTTCAAAGCATCAGCAACAGCAGCTTCAAGATCTGTACTTGTGCT
CAGAACTCTCATGGCATTCACAGAACCAGGTATTCTTCCTGGCTGGCCAAGCCCAAACCGATCTGACTGC
CCAACAGATTCAGCAGTGGAGAGAGCACTAGTGGACCTGGAATGACGTCGAGAGGCAAGTGGAGGAAAGC
CCCGAGCAGGGCTTGTATCTCGGCTGCTCTCACGGCTGGTATCGCGGCTGCACCCCTGACTCATGCTGGG
TCGAGGGATACGGCTGCTCCGTGCTAATCCTATTCGGTTTGGACTTGTTTCCCGGCTACATCCCTGGCTC
CTGGGAATCTTGCTTCGCTTTTCTGAAGACGGTGTCACAGGTGGGCCTCGTGAGGAGCCCCCAGTAAGTC
CACCATAACCACTTCCCAACAATTTTCCTGGGGAACTTGACCGGCTGCCAGCACCAGCAGGATTAGCAGA
TCTGGATCGCTGGGACTGTGAAACCACTTTAGCGCGACTGCGGCCCCGGTTATCAGGTGTAGAGGCGACG
TTGGTGGCACTCCCAGAGCTTTGCCGTCTTGTGCGGATCCGACCTAAGGATGCGTATGACCCTGGAGGCA
AAGCTGCTGCAGAGCTGAAAGGCGTCGTGCCCGAAGATGAGGAGACTTTGGATTTGGCACTGGCTGCTGC
GTTCACATCAATATCACTTCGAGATCGCTGGAGGGACCCAGTCGTTGACACAGATTTGGTACTAACTGTA
GAAGCTCTAGATGTGGTACTTCCAGTAGGACTTCTTTTGGCAGACAGCGGACGATTTAGACTCTCTTGAG
AGCTGGAAGATGAGCGGTCTGACTGAGGCAGAGACACTATGCTGTCTGAGTTCTTCAGGTGGGACTGCAG
GGCTTTCTGGTAGGAGGACTCCAAGGTGTGGTACAAGTGCTCTGCTTCTCTGCTGAAGTGACTGTGGAAA
CCCCAGTAACATTTTCTGGCTTCTATTCTTGCTTCGGAATCAGCATCATGTATTCCCTTCTTTATTGTTT
CAGCTAATACTGATATGTGTCGTTCTAGTGAATGTGTCTGCCATTCTTGTAAAAGCAAATCTAAAAATTC
AAAACAGCGCCTTCTAACTGCGACAGACTTAGAGGTACAGTTGCTTGTTATGACAGGTATTAACCTAGGG
ATGTGTGTGTGCCGAATAATTAACCTAACAGCTACAACACCAGATGTGGCCATAATTTTGGCACTGTTTG
GAATTAAATTAAAGATAGTTGGCATAATGGCTTCAGCTCCATGGTCAAACTTATTCCCCAGAACTGATGA
CAGATGCCCCAACGTGATACAAGCCTCCCGCACTACCTGAGACCGCAGGTCCTTAGCAGAGAGTTTAAAG
GCTCCATCCAAAAGACGCAAATGTTGAAAGAAGTTATCATACTCAGCAGCACCAGCCAAAAGTAAAGATC
TAATCTTTTTTAGAGCATTTACTCTCTGCTCCCAATCATGCTTGTCATCAGATAATATTTCCCTAATTTT
GTTTATGGATTCCTCAAGGTCTCGGCTGGAATAAATCTGTACTACAGGTACATCATCAAATGCTTTAATA
AAATCCTCTTCATCAACAGCACCAGCTCCTTCTTTTGCAGCTGAAGACTTGGATCCAAGGGTGGATGAAC
CAAGCCGGCGGGTGGTTCCCATTCCAACGTTTCTCCGAGAACTTGGTGGAGCCTTGGATGATGTAGAACT
AGCAGAGGAAGGTCTGTTACCATCCACAGAATCTTCATCGTCGAAATTTTTATCATTTGCAGATTGTATC
ATGTTTCCAGATTTCTGGACTTCATCAAATTTTGTAAAAATTACATTCAACCGGGACTGTGGCAATCCTT
TTTTACTGAGATCTGCCCTCACACGTTCTCCTACATGTCTGTAAATTTCCACTAAGCTGTTTATTGCTGC
ATCTCGAACCTGGCTGTTTGGATCTCCAAGTAAGTTGCATATATGTGGCACAATCTTGCTTAGTGTTAAA
GTCTGTGCTCCAGAGGCATTGAGTGTTGCTATAAGGCAGAGACAGATGCCTTCTCGAGTACGGAAATTCT
TGTGTTTGAAGCCTCCAAGCATTCTGTCCCATACGTACTGGGGATTAGCAGCTTGATCCATGATCTTTAG
CAGCAGAGTTTGGTCCTGCTCCCTCACAGAGTCTTTAGCATCTCCTAGTCTGTCTATTAGACTTGGCAGC
ACTGTGCCGATCT
Features (pLannotate 1.2.2; 16 found; start..end, strand, type, name):
    332..600     -  LTR            5' LTR (truncated): truncated 5' long terminal repeat (LTR) from human T-cell leukemia virus (HTLV) type 1
    613..824     -  promoter       EF-1α core promoter: core promoter for human elongation factor EF-1α
    850..866     +  misc_feature   MCS (fragment): pUC18/19 multiple cloning site
    916..943     -  repeat_region  AAV2 ITR (fragment): inverted terminal repeat of adeno-associated virus serotype 2 inverted
    972..999     -  repeat_region  AAV2 ITR (fragment): inverted terminal repeat of adeno-associated virus serotype 2 inverted
   1072..1660    -  rep_origin     ori: high-copy-number ColE1/pMB1/pBR322/pUC origin of replication
   1831..2691    -  CDS            AmpR: β-lactamase; bla; confers resistance to ampicillin, carbenicillin, and related antibiotics
   2692..2796    -  promoter       AmpR promoter: bla
   2891..2926    +  CDS            rop (fragment): Rop protein, which maintains plasmids at low copy number; rop
   3028..3077    +  misc_feature   bom (fragment): basis of mobility region from pBR322
   3078..3533    -  rep_origin     f1 ori (sequence partly withheld): f1 bacteriophage origin of replication; arrow indicates direction of (+) strand synthesis
   3552..3603    +  misc_feature   bom (fragment): basis of mobility region from pBR322
   3608..3748    -  repeat_region  AAV2 ITR: inverted terminal repeat of adeno-associated virus serotype 2 inverted
   3793..3821    -  protein_bind   lox2272 (fragment): Cre-mediated recombination occurs in the 8-bp core sequence (GGATACTT). lox2272 sites are compatible with each other, but incompatible with loxP or loxN sites (Lee and Saito, 1988). Cre recombinase
   3830..3870    -  intron         chimeric intron (fragment): chimera between introns from human β-globin and immunoglobulin heavy chain genes
   3869..262     -  CDS            CLASP1 (fragment) (across the origin): CLAP1_HUMAN - Also known as KIAA0622, MAST1. Experimental evidence at protein level: Swiss-Prot protein existence level 1. Microtubule plus-end tracking protein that promotes the stabilization of dynamic microtubules. Involved in the nucleation of noncentrosomal microtubules originating from the trans-Golgi network (TGN). Required for the polarization of the cytoplasmic microtubule arrays in migrating cells towards the leading edge of the cell. May act at the cell cortex to enhance the frequency of rescue of depolymerizing microtubules by attaching their plus-ends to cortical platforms compose
