[The description below was written by a language model from this plasmid's Addgene catalogue record and pLannotate feature annotations shown in this document.]
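Description:
pAAVLINK-EF1alpha-HA-5'-CLASP1 is an AAV transfer plasmid built on the pAAV-MCS2 backbone and serves as the 5' half of a two-vector AAVLINK set for expressing human CLASP1, a microtubule plus-end tracking protein that stabilises dynamic microtubules. It is propagated in E. coli as a high-copy plasmid through a ColE1/pUC-type origin with ampicillin selection (AmpR under its own bla promoter), and it also carries an f1 phage origin. The 6,294-nt sequence is flanked on the payload side by AAV2 inverted terminal repeats, which permit packaging of the cassette into recombinant AAV. One ITR is annotated in full, while the other is detected only as short fragments, which may reflect the difficulty of sequencing or annotating these repeats.

Between the ITRs, all on the same strand, the EF-1α core promoter is followed by a truncated HTLV-1 5' LTR segment, a combination commonly used as a compact composite promoter. This drives a CLASP1 coding fragment that the catalogue entry describes as N-terminally HA-tagged, although the HA tag itself is not called in the feature table. Downstream of the partial coding sequence lie a fragment of a chimeric β-globin/immunoglobulin intron and a partial lox2272 site, just inside the ITR. This layout suggests a splice-donor half-intron with a Cre-recognised site, through which DNA recombination would join this genome to a matching 3' vector, with the junction then spliced out to restore the full reading frame. The record does not spell out this mechanism and refers to the publication for the partner vectors. The intended use is delivery of a cargo too large for a single AAV.
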