Addgene plasmid #244326: pAAVLINK-EF1alpha-HA-5'-CLASP1
Purpose: 5' AAVLINK plasmid for CLASP1 expression
Depositing lab: Zhonghua Lu. Depositing organization: Shenzhen Institute of Advanced Technology (SIAT), Chinese Academy of Sciences. Publication: AAVLINK: A potent DNA-recombination method for large cargo delivery in gene therapy. Lin J, Lin Y, Liu N, Cao W, Zhang J, Wen S, Zhang Y, Liao W, Hong Z, Lin Y, Liu Q, Liu H, Li Q, Chen B, Li M, Luo Z, Yang L, Yang Y, Zheng SH, Wang Y, Chu H, Hu Y, Qin Y, Luo BX, Tian S, Chen Y, Yan T, Yang L, Wang H, Liu T, Jiang Y, Lu Z. Cell. 2026 Feb 5;189(3):969-986.e17. doi: 10.1016/j.cell.2025.12.039. Epub 2026 Jan 27. PubMed 41605211.
Backbone
  Vector backbone: pAAV-MCS2
  Backbone manufacturer: Steve Jackson (Addgene # 46954)
  Vector type: AAV
Growth in bacteria
  Bacterial resistance: Ampicillin, 100 μg/mL
  Growth temperature: 37°C
  Growth strain: NEB Stable
  Copy number: High Copy
Gene/Insert
  Gene/Insert name: CLASP1
  Species: H. sapiens (human)
  Entrez Gene: CLASP1 (a.k.a. MAST1)
  Promoter: EF1alpha
  Tag / fusion protein: HA (N terminal on insert)
  Cloning method: Restriction Enzyme; 5′ cloning site unknown (unknown if destroyed)
Terms and licenses: Academic/Nonprofit Terms; Industry Terms: Not Available to Industry
Depositor comments: See publication for corresponding AAV Link vectors.
How to cite: pAAVLINK-EF1alpha-HA-5'-CLASP1 was a gift from Zhonghua Lu (Addgene plasmid # 244326 ; http://n2t.net/addgene:244326 ; RRID:Addgene_244326)
